>Addgene plasmid #142520 | TFORF2007 | addgene full sequence | sequence record 397246 | Addgene NGS Result
TTAATGTAGTCTTATGCAATACTCTTGTAGTCTTGCAACATGGTAACGATGAGTTAGCAACATGCCTTAC
AAGGAGAGAAAAAGCACCGTGCATGCCGATTGGTGGAAGTAAGGTGGTACGATCGTGCCTTATTAGGAAG
GCAACAGACGGGTCTGACATGGATTGGACGAACCACTGAATTGCCGCATTGCAGAGATATTGTATTTAAG
TGCCTAGCTCGATACATAAACGGGTCTCTCTGGTTAGACCAGATCTGAGCCTGGGAGCTCTCTGGCTAAC
TAGGGAACCCACTGCTTAAGCCTCAATAAAGCTTGCCTTGAGTGCTTCAAGTAGTGTGTGCCCGTCTGTT
GTGTGACTCTGGTAACTAGAGATCCCTCAGACCCTTTTAGTCAGTGTGGAAAATCTCTAGCAGTGGCGCC
CGAACAGGGACTTGAAAGCGAAAGGGAAACCAGAGGAGCTCTCTCGACGCAGGACTCGGCTTGCTGAAGC
GCGCACGGCAAGAGGCGAGGGGCGGCGACTGGTGAGTACGCCAAAAATTTTGACTAGCGGAGGCTAGAAG
GAGAGAGATGGGTGCGAGAGCGTCAGTATTAAGCGGGGGAGAATTAGATCGCGATGGGAAAAAATTCGGT
TAAGGCCAGGGGGAAAGAAAAAATATAAATTAAAACATATAGTATGGGCAAGCAGGGAGCTAGAACGATT
CGCAGTTAATCCTGGCCTGTTAGAAACATCAGAAGGCTGTAGACAAATACTGGGACAGCTACAACCATCC
CTTCAGACAGGATCAGAAGAACTTAGATCATTATATAATACAGTAGCAACCCTCTATTGTGTGCATCAAA
GGATAGAGATAAAAGACACCAAGGAAGCTTTAGACAAGATAGAGGAAGAGCAAAACAAAAGTAAGACCAC
CGCACAGCAAGCGGCCGCTGATCTTCAGACCTGGAGGAGGAGATATGAGGGACAATTGGAGAAGTGAATT
ATATAAATATAAAGTAGTAAAAATTGAACCATTAGGAGTAGCACCCACCAAGGCAAAGAGAAGAGTGGTG
CAGAGAGAAAAAAGAGCAGTGGGAATAGGAGCTTTGTTCCTTGGGTTCTTGGGAGCAGCAGGAAGCACTA
TGGGCGCAGCGTCAATGACGCTGACGGTACAGGCCAGACAATTATTGTCTGGTATAGTGCAGCAGCAGAA
CAATTTGCTGAGGGCTATTGAGGCGCAACAGCATCTGTTGCAACTCACAGTCTGGGGCATCAAGCAGCTC
CAGGCAAGAATCCTGGCTGTGGAAAGATACCTAAAGGATCAACAGCTCCTGGGGATTTGGGGTTGCTCTG
GAAAACTCATTTGCACCACTGCTGTGCCTTGGAATGCTAGTTGGAGTAATAAATCTCTGGAACAGATTTG
GAATCACACGACCTGGATGGAGTGGGACAGAGAAATTAACAATTACACAAGCTTAATACACTCCTTAATT
GAAGAATCGCAAAACCAGCAAGAAAAGAATGAACAAGAATTATTGGAATTAGATAAATGGGCAAGTTTGT
GGAATTGGTTTAACATAACAAATTGGCTGTGGTATATAAAATTATTCATAATGATAGTAGGAGGCTTGGT
AGGTTTAAGAATAGTTTTTGCTGTACTTTCTATAGTGAATAGAGTTAGGCAGGGATATTCACCATTATCG
TTTCAGACCCACCTCCCAACCCCGAGGGGACCCATGCATTGCATCTCAATTAGTCAGCAACCAGGTGTGG
AAAGTCCCCAGGCTCCCCAGCAGGCAGAAGTATGCAAAGCATGCGTCTCAATTAGTCAGCAACCATAGTC
CCGCCCCTAACTCCGCCCATCCCGCCCCTAACTCCGCCCAGTTCCGCCCATTCTCCGCCCCATGGCTGAC
TAATTTTTTTTATTTATGCAGAGGCCGAGGCCGCCTCGGCCTCTGAGCTATTCCAGAAGTAGTGAGGAGG
CTTTTTTGGAGGCCTAGGCTTTTGCAAAAAGCTTTCTAGAGGTACCACCGGAGCTTACCATGACCGAGTA
CAAGCCCACGGTGCGCCTCGCCACCCGCGACGACGTCCCCAGGGCCGTACGCACCCTCGCCGCCGCGTTC
GCCGACTACCCCGCCACGCGCCACACCGTCGATCCGGACCGCCACATCGAGCGGGTCACCGAGCTGCAAG
AACTCTTCCTCACGCGCGTCGGGCTCGACATCGGCAAGGTGTGGGTCGCGGACGACGGCGCCGCCGTGGC
GGTCTGGACCACGCCGGAGAGCGTCGAAGCGGGGGCGGTGTTCGCCGAGATCGGCCCGCGCATGGCCGAG
TTGAGCGGTTCCCGGCTGGCCGCGCAGCAACAGATGGAAGGCCTCCTGGCGCCGCACCGGCCCAAGGAGC
CCGCGTGGTTCCTGGCCACCGTCGGCGTCTCGCCCGACCACCAGGGCAAGGGTCTGGGCAGCGCCGTCGT
GCTCCCCGGAGTGGAGGCGGCCGAGCGCGCCGGGGTGCCCGCCTTCCTGGAGACCTCCGCGCCCCGCAAC
CTCCCCTTCTACGAGCGGCTCGGCTTCACCGTCACCGCCGACGTCGAGGTGCCCGAAGGACCGCGCACCT
GGTGCATGACCCGCAAGCCCGGTGCCAGTTAACGAATTCTAGATCTTGAGACAAATGGCAGTATTCATCC
ACAATTTTAAAAGAAAAGGGGGGATTGGGGGGTACAGTGCAGGGGAAAGAATAGTAGACATAATAGCAAC
AGACATACAAACTAAAGAATTACAAAAACAAATTACAAAAATTCAAAATTTTCGGGTTTATTACAGGGAC
AGCAGAGATCCACTTTGGCGCCGGCTCGAGGCCTGCAGGTGCAAAGATGGATAAAGTTTTAAACAGAGAG
GAATCTTTGCAGCTAATGGACCTTCTAGGTCTTGAAAGGAGTGGGAATTGGCTCCGGTGCCCGTCAGTGG
GCAGAGCGCACATCGCCCACAGTCCCCGAGAAGTTGGGGGGAGGGGTCGGCAATTGAACCGGTGCCTAGA
GAAGGTGGCGCGGGGTAAACTGGGAAAGTGATGTCGTGTACTGGCTCCGCCTTTTTCCCGAGGGTGGGGG
AGAACCGTATATAAGTGCAGTAGTCGCCGTGAACGTTCTTTTTCGCAACGGGTTTGCCGCCAGAACACAG
GTAAGTGCCGTGTGTGGTTCCCGCGGGCCTGGCCTCTTTACGGGTTATGGCCCTTGCGTGCCTTGAATTA
CTTCCACCTGGCTGCAGTACGTGATTCTTGATCCCGAGCTTCGGGTTGGAAGTGGGTGGGAGAGTTCGAG
GCCTTGCGCTTAAGGAGCCCCTTCGCCTCGTGCTTGAGTTGAGGCCTGGCCTGGGCGCTGGGGCCGCCGC
GTGCGAATCTGGTGGCACCTTCGCGCCTGTCTCGCTGCTTTCGATAAGTCTCTAGCCATTTAAAATTTTT
GATGACCTGCTGCGACGCTTTTTTTCTGGCAAGATAGTCTTGTAAATGCGGGCCAAGATCTGCACACTGG
TATTTCGGTTTTTGGGGCCGCGGGCGGCGACGGGGCCCGTGCGTCCCAGCGCACATGTTCGGCGAGGCGG
GGCCTGCGAGCGCGGCCACCGAGAATCGGACGGGGGTAGTCTCAAGCTGGCCGGCCTGCTCTGGTGCCTG
GCCTCGCGCCGCCGTGTATCGCCCCGCCCTGGGCGGCAAGGCTGGCCCGGTCGGCACCAGTTGCGTGAGC
GGAAAGATGGCCGCTTCCCGGCCCTGCTGCAGGGAGCTCAAAATGGAGGACGCGGCGCTCGGGAGAGCGG
GCGGGTGAGTCACCCACACAAAGGAAAAGGGCCTTTCCGTCCTCAGCCGTCGCTTCATGTGACTCCACGG
AGTACCGGGCGCCGTCCAGGCACCTCGATTAGTTCTCGAGCTTTTGGAGTACGTCGTCTTTAGGTTGGGG
GGAGGGGTTTTATGCGATGGAGTTTCCCCACACTGAGTGGGTGGAGACTGAAGTTAGGCCAGCTTGGCAC
TTGATGTAATTCTCCTTGGAATTTGCCCTTTTTGAGTTTGGATCTTGGTTCATTCTCAAGCCTCAGACAG
TGGTTCAAAGTTTTTTTCTTCCATTTCAGGTGTCGTGAGGCTAGCACCGCCACCATGGGCCGGCGCCGGG
CGCCAGAGCTGTACCGGGCTCCGTTCCCGTTGTACGCGCTTCAGGTCGACCCCAGCACTGGGCTGCTCAT
CGCTGCGGGCGGAGGAGGCGCCGCCAAGACAGGCATAAAGAATGGCGTGCACTTTCTGCAGCTAGAGCTG
ATTAATGGGCGCTTGAGTGCCTCCTTGCTGCACTCCCATGACACAGAGACACGGGCCACCATGAACTTGG
CACTGGCTGGTGACATCCTTGCTGCAGGGCAGGATGCCCACTGTCAGCTCCTGCGCTTCCAGGCACATCA
ACAGCAGGGCAACAAGGCAGAGAAGGCCGGTTCCAAGGAGCAGGGGCCTCGACAAAGGAAGGGAGCAGCC
CCAGCAGAGAAGAAATGTGGAGCGGAAACCCAGCACGAGGGGCTAGAACTCAGGGTAGAGAATTTGCAGG
CGGTGCAGACAGACTTTAGCTCCGATCCACTGCAGAAAGTTGTGTGCTTCAACCACGATAATACCCTGCT
TGCCACTGGAGGAACAGATGGCTACGTCCGTGTCTGGAAGGTGCCCAGCCTGGAGAAGGTTCTGGAGTTC
AAAGCCCACGAAGGGGAGATTGAAGACCTGGCTTTAGGGCCTGATGGCAAGTTGGTAACCGTGGGCCGGG
ACCTTAAGGCCTCTGTGTGGCAGAAGGATCAGCTGGTGACACAGCTGCACTGGCAAGAAAATGGACCCAC
CTTTTCCAGCACACCTTACCGCTACCAGGCCTGCAGTGAATCCGGCACCTTCCTAGGCCTGGGCACAGTC
ACTGGCTCTGTTGCCATCTACATAGCTTTCTCTCTCCAGTGCCTCTACTACGTGAGGGAGGCCCATGGCA
TTGTGGTGACGGATGTGGCCTTTCTACCTGAGAAGGGTCGTGGTCCAGAGCTCCTTGGGTCCCATGAAAC
TGCCCTGTTCTCTGTGGCTGTGGACAGTCGTTGCCAGCTGCATCTGTTGCCCTCACGGCGGAGTGTTCCT
GTGTGGCTCCTGCTCCTGCTGTGTGTCGGGCTTATTATTGTGACCATCCTGCTGCTCCAGAGTGCCTTTC
CAGGTTTCCTTTAGTAATGAACTAGTCCGTAACTTGAAAGTATTTCGATTTCTTGGCTTTATATATCTTG
TGGAAAGGACGAAAACCGGCAACTTGCGTTTCCAAAACGCGTTAAGTCGACAATCAACCTCTGGATTACA
AAATTTGTGAAAGATTGACTGGTATTCTTAACTATGTTGCTCCTTTTACGCTATGTGGATACGCTGCTTT
AATGCCTTTGTATCATGCTATTGCTTCCCGTATGGCTTTCATTTTCTCCTCCTTGTATAAATCCTGGTTG
CTGTCTCTTTATGAGGAGTTGTGGCCCGTTGTCAGGCAACGTGGCGTGGTGTGCACTGTGTTTGCTGACG
CAACCCCCACTGGTTGGGGCATTGCCACCACCTGTCAGCTCCTTTCCGGGACTTTCGCTTTCCCCCTCCC
TATTGCCACGGCGGAACTCATCGCCGCCTGCCTTGCCCGCTGCTGGACAGGGGCTCGGCTGTTGGGCACT
GACAATTCCGTGGTGTTGTCGGGGAAATCATCGTCCTTTCCTTGGCTGCTCGCCTGTGTTGCCACCTGGA
TTCTGCGCGGGACGTCCTTCTGCTACGTCCCTTCGGCCCTCAATCCAGCGGACCTTCCTTCCCGCGGCCT
GCTGCCGGCTCTGCGGCCTCTTCCGCGTCTTCGCCTTCGCCCTCAGACGAGTCGGATCTCCCTTTGGGCC
GCCTCCCCGCGTCGACTTTAAGACCAATGACTTACAAGGCAGCTGTAGATCTTAGCCACTTTTTAAAAGA
AAAGGGGGGACTGGAAGGGCTAATTCACTCCCAACGAAGACAAGATCTGCTTTTTGCTTGTACTGGGTCT
CTCTGGTTAGACCAGATCTGAGCCTGGGAGCTCTCTGGCTAACTAGGGAACCCACTGCTTAAGCCTCAAT
AAAGCTTGCCTTGAGTGCTTCAAGTAGTGTGTGCCCGTCTGTTGTGTGACTCTGGTAACTAGAGATCCCT
CAGACCCTTTTAGTCAGTGTGGAAAATCTCTAGCAGTACGTATAGTAGTTCATGTCATCTTATTATTCAG
TATTTATAACTTGCAAAGAAATGAATATCAGAGAGTGAGAGGAACTTGTTTATTGCAGCTTATAATGGTT
ACAAATAAAGCAATAGCATCACAAATTTCACAAATAAAGCATTTTTTTCACTGCATTCTAGTTGTGGTTT
GTCCAAACTCATCAATGTATCTTATCATGTCTGGCTCTAGCTATCCCGCCCCTAACTCCGCCCATCCCGC
CCCTAACTCCGCCCAGTTCCGCCCATTCTCCGCCCCATGGCTGACTAATTTTTTTTATTTATGCAGAGGC
CGAGGCCGCCTCGGCCTCTGAGCTATTCCAGAAGTAGTGAGGAGGCTTTTTTGGAGGCCTAGGGACGTAC
CCAATTCGCCCTATAGTGAGTCGTATTACGCGCGCTCACTGGCCGTCGTTTTACAACGTCGTGACTGGGA
AAACCCTGGCGTTACCCAACTTAATCGCCTTGCAGCACATCCCCCTTTCGCCAGCTGGCGTAATAGCGAA
GAGGCCCGCACCGATCGCCCTTCCCAACAGTTGCGCAGCCTGAATGGCGAATGGG
[124 nt withheld, positions 6776-6899]
C
[91 nt withheld, positions 6901-6991]
A
[49 nt withheld, positions 6993-7041]
CCTTTGACGTTGGAGTCCACGTTCTTT
[37 nt withheld, positions 7069-7105]
ACCCTATCTCGGTCTATTCTTTTGATTTATAAGGGATTTTGCCGATTTCGGCCTATTGGTTAAAAAATGA
GCTGATTTAACAAAAATTTAACGCGAATTTTAACAAAATATTAACGCTTACAATTTAGGTGGCACTTTTC
GGGGAAATGTGCGCGGAACCCCTATTTGTTTATTTTTCTAAATACATTCAAATATGTATCCGCTCATGAG
ACAATAACCCTGATAAATGCTTCAATAATATTGAAAAAGGAAGAGTATGAGTATTCAACATTTCCGTGTC
GCCCTTATTCCCTTTTTTGCGGCATTTTGCCTTCCTGTTTTTGCTCACCCAGAAACGCTGGTGAAAGTAA
AAGATGCTGAAGATCAGTTGGGTGCACGAGTGGGTTACATCGAACTGGATCTCAACAGCGGTAAGATCCT
TGAGAGTTTTCGCCCCGAAGAACGTTTTCCAATGATGAGCACTTTTAAAGTTCTGCTATGTGGCGCGGTA
TTATCCCGTATTGACGCCGGGCAAGAGCAACTCGGTCGCCGCATACACTATTCTCAGAATGACTTGGTTG
AGTACTCACCAGTCACAGAAAAGCATCTTACGGATGGCATGACAGTAAGAGAATTATGCAGTGCTGCCAT
AACCATGAGTGATAACACTGCGGCCAACTTACTTCTGACAACGATCGGAGGACCGAAGGAGCTAACCGCT
TTTTTGCACAACATGGGGGATCATGTAACTCGCCTTGATCGTTGGGAACCGGAGCTGAATGAAGCCATAC
CAAACGACGAGCGTGACACCACGATGCCTGTAGCAATGGCAACAACGTTGCGCAAACTATTAACTGGCGA
ACTACTTACTCTAGCTTCCCGGCAACAATTAATAGACTGGATGGAGGCGGATAAAGTTGCAGGACCACTT
CTGCGCTCGGCCCTTCCGGCTGGCTGGTTTATTGCTGATAAATCTGGAGCCGGTGAGCGTGGGTCTCGCG
GTATCATTGCAGCACTGGGGCCAGATGGTAAGCCCTCCCGTATCGTAGTTATCTACACGACGGGGAGTCA
GGCAACTATGGATGAACGAAATAGACAGATCGCTGAGATAGGTGCCTCACTGATTAAGCATTGGTAACTG
TCAGACCAAGTTTACTCATATATACTTTAGATTGATTTAAAACTTCATTTTTAATTTAAAAGGATCTAGG
TGAAGATCCTTTTTGATAATCTCATGACCAAAATCCCTTAACGTGAGTTTTCGTTCCACTGAGCGTCAGA
CCCCGTAGAAAAGATCAAAGGATCTTCTTGAGATCCTTTTTTTCTGCGCGTAATCTGCTGCTTGCAAACA
AAAAAACCACCGCTACCAGCGGTGGTTTGTTTGCCGGATCAAGAGCTACCAACTCTTTTTCCGAAGGTAA
CTGGCTTCAGCAGAGCGCAGATACCAAATACTGTTCTTCTAGTGTAGCCGTAGTTAGGCCACCACTTCAA
GAACTCTGTAGCACCGCCTACATACCTCGCTCTGCTAATCCTGTTACCAGTGGCTGCTGCCAGTGGCGAT
AAGTCGTGTCTTACCGGGTTGGACTCAAGACGATAGTTACCGGATAAGGCGCAGCGGTCGGGCTGAACGG
GGGGTTCGTGCACACAGCCCAGCTTGGAGCGAACGACCTACACCGAACTGAGATACCTACAGCGTGAGCT
ATGAGAAAGCGCCACGCTTCCCGAAGGGAGAAAGGCGGACAGGTATCCGGTAAGCGGCAGGGTCGGAACA
GGAGAGCGCACGAGGGAGCTTCCAGGGGGAAACGCCTGGTATCTTTATAGTCCTGTCGGGTTTCGCCACC
TCTGACTTGAGCGTCGATTTTTGTGATGCTCGTCAGGGGGGCGGAGCCTATGGAAAAACGCCAGCAACGC
GGCCTTTTTACGGTTCCTGGCCTTTTGCTGGCCTTTTGCTCACATGTTCTTTCCTGCGTTATCCCCTGAT
TCTGTGGATAACCGTATTACCGCCTTTGAGTGAGCTGATACCGCTCGCCGCAGCCGAACGACCGAGCGCA
GCGAGTCAGTGAGCGAGGAAGCGGAAGAGCGCCCAATACGCAAACCGCCTCTCCCCGCGCGTTGGCCGAT
TCATTAATGCAGCTGGCACGACAGGTTTCCCGACTGGAAAGCGGGCAGTGAGCGCAACGCAATTAATGTG
AGTTAGCTCACTCATTAGGCACCCCAGGCTTTACACTTTATGCTTCCGGCTCGTATGTTGTGTGGAATTG
TGAGCGGATAACAATTTCACACAGGAAACAGCTATGACCATGATTACGCCAAGCGCGCAATTAACCCTCA
CTAAAGGGAACAAAAGCTGGAGCTGCAAGC
Features (pLannotate 1.2.2; 31 found; start..end, strand, type, name):
      5..231     +  promoter       RSV promoter: Rous sarcoma virus enhancer/promoter
    232..412     +  LTR            5' LTR (truncated): truncated 5' long terminal repeat (LTR) from HIV-1
    459..584     +  misc_feature   HIV-1 Ψ: packaging signal of human immunodeficiency virus type 1
    568..931     +  CDS            HIV-1 gag (fragment): gag protein from human immunodeficiency virus 1; gag
   1077..1310    +  misc_feature   RRE: The Rev response element (RRE) of HIV-1 allows for Rev-dependent mRNA export from the nucleus to the cytoplasm.
   1687..1713    +  CDS            Rev (fragment): human immunodeficiency virus 1 (HIV-1) Rev protein; rev; enhances nuclear export of unspliced and incompletely spliced viral mRNAs
   1720..1743    +  promoter       SV40 promoter (fragment): SV40 early promoter
   1744..1815    +  promoter       SV40 promoter (fragment): SV40 enhancer and early promoter
   1839..1974    +  rep_origin     SV40 ori: SV40 origin of replication
   2020..2616    +  CDS            PuroR (fragment): puromycin N-acetyltransferase; pac from Streptomyces; confers resistance to puromycin
   2665..2782    +  misc_feature   cPPT/CTS: central polypurine tract and central termination sequence of HIV-1
   2847..2913    +  CDS            small t antigen (fragment): SV40 (simian virus 40) small t antigen
   2920..4098    +  promoter       EF-1α promoter: strong constitutive promoter for human elongation factor EF-1α
   4115..5191    +  CDS            PREB (fragment): PREB_HUMAN - Also known as SEC12. Experimental evidence at protein level: Swiss-Prot protein existence level 1. Was first identified based on its probable role in the regulation of pituitary gene transcription. Binds to the prolactin gene (PRL) promoter and seems to activate transcription. From Homo sapiens (Human).
   5207..5260    +  promoter       U6 promoter (fragment): RNA polymerase III promoter for human U6 snRNA
   5302..5890    +  misc_feature   WPRE: woodchuck hepatitis virus posttranscriptional regulatory element
   5941..5960    +  misc_feature   cPPT/CTS (fragment): central polypurine tract and central termination sequence of HIV-1
   5962..6195    +  LTR            3' LTR (ΔU3): self-inactivating 3' long terminal repeat (LTR) from HIV-1
   6273..6394    +  polyA_signal   SV40 poly(A) signal: SV40 polyadenylation signal
   6434..6569    +  rep_origin     SV40 ori: SV40 origin of replication
   6590..6608    -  promoter       T7 promoter: promoter for bacteriophage T7 RNA polymerase
   6616..6771    +  CDS            lacZα (fragment): LacZα fragment of β-galactosidase; lacZ fragment
   6776..7204    +  rep_origin     f1 ori (sequence partly withheld): f1 bacteriophage origin of replication; arrow indicates direction of (+) strand synthesis
   7257..7361    +  promoter       AmpR promoter: bla
   7362..8222    +  CDS            AmpR: β-lactamase; bla; confers resistance to ampicillin, carbenicillin, and related antibiotics
   8393..8981    +  rep_origin     ori: high-copy-number ColE1/pMB1/pBR322/pUC origin of replication
   9164..9256    +  CDS            lacI (fragment): lac repressor; lacI; The lac repressor binds to the lac operator to inhibit transcription in E. coli. This inhibition can be relieved by adding lactose or isopropyl-β-D-thiogalactopyranoside (IPTG).
   9269..9290    +  protein_bind   CAP binding site: CAP binding activates transcription in the presence of cAMP. E. coli catabolite activator protein
   9305..9335    +  promoter       lac promoter: promoter for the E. coli lac operon
   9343..9359    +  protein_bind   lac operator: The lac repressor binds to the lac operator to inhibit transcription in E. coli. This inhibition can be relieved by adding lactose or isopropyl-β-D-thiogalactopyranoside (IPTG). lac repressor encoded by lacI
   9404..9422    +  promoter       T3 promoter: promoter for bacteriophage T3 RNA polymerase
