[The description below was written by a language model from this plasmid's Addgene catalogue record and pLannotate feature annotations shown in this document.]
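Description:
TFORF2007 is a third-generation-style, self-inactivating lentiviral expression plasmid built on the pLX_TRC317 backbone and carrying the human PREB (SEC12) open reading frame as one member of a barcoded transcription factor ORF collection. In bacteria it is maintained through a high-copy ColE1/pUC-type origin and ampicillin resistance (AmpR). An f1 origin and remnants of a lac/lacZα cloning region flanked by T7 and T3 promoters are also present in the backbone. The depositor warns that the plasmid can recombine, a common concern with LTR-containing vectors.

The viral portion begins with an RSV promoter fused to a truncated HIV-1 5' LTR, which drives production of the genomic RNA in packaging cells. This is followed by the Ψ packaging signal with a gag fragment, the Rev response element for Rev-dependent nuclear export, and a cPPT/CTS element. The genome ends in a ΔU3 3' LTR, which inactivates LTR-driven transcription after integration, with an SV40 polyadenylation signal downstream. Within the transfer cassette, an SV40 early promoter drives the puromycin N-acetyltransferase gene for selection of transduced mammalian cells. A separate EF-1α promoter drives constitutive expression of PREB, with a WPRE downstream to enhance transcript stability and expression.

According to the record, each ORF in the collection is paired with a unique 24-bp barcode. The barcode is not annotated in the feature table, so its position is not stated. A short U6 promoter-like fragment annotated between the ORF and the WPRE is probably only residual or primer-site sequence. The construct is intended for PREB overexpression, particularly in pooled screens where barcodes identify which factor each cell received, as in directed differentiation studies.
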