Addgene plasmid #142520: TFORF2007
Purpose: Lentiviral vector for overexpressing transcription factor ORFs with unique 24-bp barcodes. Barcodes facilitate identification of transcription factors in pooled screens.
Depositing lab: Feng Zhang. Depositing organization: Broad Institute. Publication: A transcription factor atlas of directed differentiation. Joung J, Ma S, Tay T, Geiger-Schuller KR, Kirchgatterer PC, Verdine VK, Guo B, Arias-Garcia MA, Allen WE, Singh A, Kuksenko O, Abudayyeh OO, Gootenberg JS, Fu Z, Macrae RK, Buenrostro JD, Regev A, Zhang F. Cell. 2023 Jan 5;186(1):209-229.e26. doi: 10.1016/j.cell.2022.11.026. PubMed 36608654.
Backbone
  Vector backbone: pLX_TRC317
  Backbone manufacturer: Broad Institute Genetic Perturbation Platform
  Backbone size w/o insert (bp): 8264
  Vector type: Mammalian Expression, Lentiviral
  Selectable markers: Puromycin
Growth in bacteria
  Bacterial resistance: Ampicillin, 100 μg/mL
  Growth temperature: 37°C
  Growth strain: NEB Stable
  Copy number: High Copy
Gene/Insert
  Gene/Insert name: PREB
  Species: H. sapiens (human)
  Insert size (bp): 1181
  Entrez Gene: PREB (a.k.a. SEC12, MGC3467)
  Promoter: EF1a
  Cloning method: Unknown
  Sequencing primers: 5′ GGGTGGAGACTGAAGTTAGGCCAG; 3′ CACATAGCGTAAAAGGAGCAACATAG
Terms and licenses: Academic/Nonprofit Terms; Industry Terms: Not Available to Industry
Depositor comments: XM_006711914,ENST00000406567 . The transcription factor ORF portion of this plasmid was synthesized by Genewiz. Please test multiple small colonies in case of plasmid recombination. To make this collection available in a timely manner, a portion of this collection was not fully sequenced by Addgene. If an Addgene verified full plasmid sequence is not available, please contact us prior to placing an order to request the full sequence.
How to cite: TFORF2007 was a gift from Feng Zhang (Addgene plasmid # 142520 ; http://n2t.net/addgene:142520 ; RRID:Addgene_142520)
