>Addgene plasmid #142520 | TFORF2007 | depositor partial sequence | sequence record 279698 | Insert
ACCGCCACCATGGGCCGGCGCCGGGCGCCAGAGCTGTACCGGGCTCCGTTCCCGTTGTACGCGCTTCAGG
TCGACCCCAGCACTGGGCTGCTCATCGCTGCGGGCGGAGGAGGCGCCGCCAAGACAGGCATAAAGAATGG
CGTGCACTTTCTGCAGCTAGAGCTGATTAATGGGCGCTTGAGTGCCTCCTTGCTGCACTCCCATGACACA
GAGACACGGGCCACCATGAACTTGGCACTGGCTGGTGACATCCTTGCTGCAGGGCAGGATGCCCACTGTC
AGCTCCTGCGCTTCCAGGCACATCAACAGCAGGGCAACAAGGCAGAGAAGGCCGGTTCCAAGGAGCAGGG
GCCTCGACAAAGGAAGGGAGCAGCCCCAGCAGAGAAGAAATGTGGAGCGGAAACCCAGCACGAGGGGCTA
GAACTCAGGGTAGAGAATTTGCAGGCGGTGCAGACAGACTTTAGCTCCGATCCACTGCAGAAAGTTGTGT
GCTTCAACCACGATAATACCCTGCTTGCCACTGGAGGAACAGATGGCTACGTCCGTGTCTGGAAGGTGCC
CAGCCTGGAGAAGGTTCTGGAGTTCAAAGCCCACGAAGGGGAGATTGAAGACCTGGCTTTAGGGCCTGAT
GGCAAGTTGGTAACCGTGGGCCGGGACCTTAAGGCCTCTGTGTGGCAGAAGGATCAGCTGGTGACACAGC
TGCACTGGCAAGAAAATGGACCCACCTTTTCCAGCACACCTTACCGCTACCAGGCCTGCAGTGAATCCGG
CACCTTCCTAGGCCTGGGCACAGTCACTGGCTCTGTTGCCATCTACATAGCTTTCTCTCTCCAGTGCCTC
TACTACGTGAGGGAGGCCCATGGCATTGTGGTGACGGATGTGGCCTTTCTACCTGAGAAGGGTCGTGGTC
CAGAGCTCCTTGGGTCCCATGAAACTGCCCTGTTCTCTGTGGCTGTGGACAGTCGTTGCCAGCTGCATCT
GTTGCCCTCACGGCGGAGTGTTCCTGTGTGGCTCCTGCTCCTGCTGTGTGTCGGGCTTATTATTGTGACC
ATCCTGCTGCTCCAGAGTGCCTTTCCAGGTTTCCTTTAGTAATGAACTAGTCCGTAACTTGAAAGTATTT
CGATTTCTTGGCTTTATATATCTTGTGGAAAGGACGAAAACCGGCAACTTGCGTTTCCAAA
