>Addgene plasmid #142520 | TFORF2007 | depositor partial sequence | sequence record 279699 | Barcode
AAACCGGCAACTTGCGTTTCCAAA
